>Addgene plasmid #24762 | F-CDK8L | depositor partial sequence | sequence record 11498 | Author sequence
ATGGATTATGATTTCAAGGCGAAGCTGGCGGCGGAGCGGGAGCGGGTGGAGGATTTGTTTGAGTACGAAG
GGTGCAAAGTGGGACGCGGCACCTACGGTCACGTCTACAAGGCGAGGCGGAAAGATGGAAAAGATGAAAA
GGAATATGCATTGAAGCAAATTGAAGGCACAGGAATATCCATGTCGGCTTGTAGAGAGATTGCACTTTTG
CGAGAATTGAAGCACCCTAATGTGATTGCATTGCAGAAGGTGTTCCTTTCTCACAGTGACAGGAAGGTAT
GGCTGCTGTTTGATTATGCAGAGCATGACTTGTGGCATATTATTAAGTTTCACCGTGCATCAAAAGCAAA
TAAAAAGCCCATGCAGTTGCCAAGATCTATGGTTAAATCCTTACTTTACCAGATTCTTGATGGTATCCAT
TACCTCCATGCAAATTGGGTGCTTCACAGAGACTTGAAACCAGCAAATATCCTAGTAATGGGAGAAGGTC
CTGAGAGGGGGAGAGTCAAAATAGCTGACATGGGTTTTGCCAGATTATTCAATTCTCCTCTAAAGCCACT
AGCAGATTTGGATCCAGTAGTTGTGACATTTTGGTATCGGGCTCCAGAACTTTTGCTTGGTGCAAGGCAT
TATACAAAGGCCATTGATATATGGGCAATAGGTTGTATATTTGCTGAATTGTTGACTTCGGAACCTATTT
TTCACTGTCGTCAGGAAGATATAAAAACAAGCAATCCCTTTCATCATGATCAACTGGATCGGATATTTAG
TGTCATGGGGTTTCCTGCAGATAAAGACTGGGAAGATATTAGAAAGATGCCAGAATATCCCACACTTCAA
AAAGACTTTAGAAGAACAACGTATGCCAACAGTAGCCTCATAAAGTACATGGAGAAACACAAGGTCAAGC
CTGACAGCAAAGTGTTCCTCTTGCTTCAGAAACTCCTGACCATGGATCCAACCAAGAGAATTACCTCGGA
GCAAGCTCTGCAGGATCCCTATTTTCAGGAGGACCCTTTGCCAACATTAGATGTATTTGCCGGCTGCCAG
ATTCCATACCCCAAACGAGAATTCCTTAATGAAGATGATCCTGAAGAAAAAGGTGACAAGAATCAGCAAC
AGCAGCAGAACCAGCATCAGCAGCCCACAGCCCCTCCACAGCAGGCAGCAGCCCCTCCACAGGCGCCCCC
ACCACAGCAGAACAGCACCCAGACCAACGGGACCGCAGGTGGGGCTGGGGCCGGGGTCGGGGGCACCGGA
GCAGGGTTGCAGCACAGCCAGGACTCCAGCCTGAACCAGGTGCCTCCAAACAAGAAGCCACGGCTAGGGC
CTTCAGGCGCAAACTCAGGTGGACCTGTGATGCCCTCGGATTATCAGCACTCCAGTTCTCGCCTGAATTA
CCAAAGCAGCGTTCAGGGATCCTCTCAGTCCCAGAGCACACTTGGCTACTCTTCCTCGTCTCAGCAGAGC
TCACAGTACCACCCATCTCACCAGGCCCACCGGTACTGA
