>Addgene plasmid #24762 | F-CDK8L | addgene partial sequence | sequence record 30533 | 24762 with CMV-F
CTCTCTGGCTACTAGAGAACCCACTGCTTACTGGCTTATCGAAATTAATACGACTCACTATAGGGAGACC
CAAGCTGGCTAGCATGCCAGACTACAAGGACGATGATGACAAGCTCGAGATGGATTATGATTTCAAGGCG
AAGCTGGCGGCGGAGCGGGAGCGGGTGGAGGATTTGTTTGAGTACGAAGGGTGCAAAGTGGGACGCGGCA
CCTACGGTCACGTCTACAAGGCGAGGCGGAAAGATGGAAAAGATGAAAAGGAATATGCATTGAAGCAAAT
TGAAGGCACAGGAATATCCATGTCGGCTTGTAGAGAGATTGCACTTTTGCGAGAATTGAAGCACCCTAAT
GTGATTGCATTGCAGAAGGTGTTCCTTTCTCACAGTGACAGGAAGGTATGGCTGCTGTTTGATTATGCAG
AGCATGACTTGTGGCATATTATTAAGTTTCACCGTGCATCAAAAGCAAATAAAAAGCCCATGCAGTTGCC
AAGATCTATGGTTAAATCCTTACTTTACCAGATTCTTGATGGTATCCATTACCTCCATGCAAATTGGGTG
CTTCACAGAGACTTGAAACCAGCAAATATCCTAGTAATGGGAGAAGGTCCTGAGAGGGGGAGAGTCAAAA
TAGCTGACATGGGTTTTGCCAGATTATTCAATTCTCCTCTAAAGCCACTAGCAGATTTGGATCCAGTAGT
TGTGACATTTTGGTATCGGGCTCCAGAACTTTTGCTTGGTGCAAGGCATTATACAAAGGCCATTGATATA
TGGGCAATAGGTTGTATATTTGCTGAATTGTTGACTTCGGAACCTATTTTTCACTGTCGTCAGGAAGATA
TAAAAACAAGCAATCCCTTTCATCATGATCAACTGGATCGGATATTTAGTGTCATGGGGTTTCCTGCAGA
TAAAGACTGGGAAGA
