[The description below was written by a language model from this plasmid's Addgene catalogue record.]
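Description:
F-CDK8L is a mammalian expression plasmid built on the pcDNA3.1 N-FLAG/Hygro backbone (about 5.6 kb without insert). It carries the human CDK8-like kinase cDNA, now designated CDK19 and also recorded under the aliases CDK11, CDC2L6 and KIAA1028. The insert of roughly 1.5 kb was derived in part from an IMAGE cDNA clone. It was placed by restriction cloning between an XhoI site, which remains intact, and a BamHI site that was destroyed during cloning. The backbone supplies a FLAG epitope upstream of the cloning site, so the protein is produced with an N-terminal FLAG tag, which is what the "F-" in the name denotes.

The record does not list the promoter or polyadenylation signal. The recommended sequencing primers (CMV forward and BGH reverse) fit the standard pcDNA3.1 layout, in which a CMV immediate-early promoter drives the insert and a bovine growth hormone polyadenylation signal terminates the transcript. In bacteria the plasmid is maintained at high copy number under ampicillin selection. In mammalian cells a hygromycin resistance marker allows selection of stably transfected lines as well as transient expression.

The associated publication concerns the mammalian Mediator complex, and CDK19 is the paralogue of the Mediator kinase-module subunit CDK8. The construct therefore suits expression of epitope-tagged CDK19 in human or other mammalian cells, anti-FLAG detection, and immunoaffinity purification of the kinase with its associated Mediator proteins for compositional or functional analysis. No feature table was provided, so details beyond the catalogue fields cannot be confirmed.
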