Addgene plasmid #24762: F-CDK8L
Depositing lab: Joan Conaway & Ronald Conaway. Publication: The mammalian Mediator complex. Conaway JW, Florens L, Sato S, Tomomori-Sato C, Parmely TJ, Yao T, Swanson SK, Banks CA, Washburn MP, Conaway RC. FEBS Lett. 2005 Feb 7. 579(4):904-8. 10.1016/j.febslet.2004.11.031 PubMed 15680972.
Backbone
  Vector backbone: pcDNA3.1 N-FLAG/Hygro
  Backbone manufacturer: Addgene plasmid 15439
  Backbone size w/o insert (bp): 5600
  Vector type: Mammalian Expression
  Selectable markers: Hygromycin
Growth in bacteria
  Bacterial resistance: Ampicillin, 100 μg/mL
  Growth temperature: 37°C
  Growth strain: DH5alpha
  Copy number: High Copy
Gene/Insert
  Gene/Insert name: F-CDK8L (alt names: CDK11; CDK19; KIAA1028)
  Species: H. sapiens (human)
  Insert size (bp): 1509
  GenBank ID: NM_015076
  Entrez Gene: CDK19 (a.k.a. CDC2L6, CDK11, DEE87, EIEE87, bA346C16.3)
  Tag / fusion protein: FLAG (N terminal on backbone)
  Cloning method: Restriction Enzyme; 5′ cloning site Xho I (not destroyed); 3′ cloning site BamHI (destroyed during cloning)
  Sequencing primers: 5′ CMV-F; 3′ BGH-rev
Resource information
  A portion of this plasmid was derived from a plasmid made by: ATCC7007214, Image#5266531
Terms and licenses: Academic/Nonprofit Terms; Industry Terms: Not Available to Industry
How to cite: F-CDK8L was a gift from Joan Conaway & Ronald Conaway (Addgene plasmid # 24762 ; http://n2t.net/addgene:24762 ; RRID:Addgene_24762)
